Addgene plasmid #62460: pMIR-Dsred-IRES-His-Halo-Tev-Keap C151S/C288S
Purpose: expresses C151S and C288S double mutant human Keap1 protein
Depositing lab: Yimon Aye. Depositing organization: Cornell University. Publication: Substoichiometric Hydroxynonenylation of a Single Protein Recapitulates Whole-Cell-Stimulated Antioxidant Response. Parvez S, Fu Y, Li J, Long MJ, Lin H, Lee DK, Hu GS, Aye Y. J Am Chem Soc. 2014 Dec 31. 10.1021/ja5084249 PubMed 25544059.
Backbone
  Vector backbone: pMIR
  Backbone size w/o insert (bp): 6470
  Total vector size (bp): 8370
  Modifications to backbone: Contains TRAF6 in the 3'-UTR
  Vector type: Mammalian Expression
Growth in bacteria
  Bacterial resistance: Ampicillin, 100 μg/mL
  Growth temperature: 37°C
  Growth strain: DH5alpha
  Copy number: High Copy
Gene/Insert
  Gene/Insert name: Keap1
  Species: H. sapiens (human)
  Insert size (bp): 2859
  Mutation: Changed Cysteines 151 and 288 of Keap1 to respective serine residues
  GenBank ID: NM_203500.1
  Entrez Gene: KEAP1 (a.k.a. INrf2, KLHL19)
  Promoter: CMV
  Tag / fusion protein: His-Halo-Tev (N terminal on insert)
  Cloning method: Ligation Independent Cloning
  Sequencing primers: 5′ CMV fwd
Terms and licenses: Academic/Nonprofit Terms; Industry Terms: Not Available to Industry
How to cite: pMIR-Dsred-IRES-His-Halo-Tev-Keap C151S/C288S was a gift from Yimon Aye (Addgene plasmid # 62460 ; http://n2t.net/addgene:62460 ; RRID:Addgene_62460)
