[The description below was written by a language model from this plasmid's Addgene catalogue record and pLannotate feature annotations shown in this document.]
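Description:
pMIR-Dsred-IRES-His-Halo-Tev-Keap C151S/C288S is a mammalian expression plasmid built on the pMIR backbone that produces a tagged double-mutant form of human Keap1 (KEAP1, also known as INrf2 or KLHL19). It is propagated in E. coli through a high-copy ColE1/pUC-type origin with ampicillin selection (AmpR with its bla promoter). The annotated sequence also carries a puromycin N-acetyltransferase gene flanked by an SV40 enhancer/early promoter and an SV40 poly(A) signal, which would allow puromycin selection in mammalian cells, although the catalogue entry does not mention this use.

The payload is a single bicistronic unit driven by the CMV immediate-early enhancer and promoter. The first cistron encodes DsRed-Express, a rapidly maturing red fluorescent protein that marks transfected cells. An EMCV IRES then directs translation of the second cistron: Keap1 carrying an N-terminal His tag, HaloTag and TEV protease cleavage site. HaloTag forms covalent bonds with chloroalkane ligands, so the fusion can be specifically labelled or loaded with a chloroalkane-linked small molecule, while the His tag supports affinity capture and the TEV site allows the tag to be separated from Keap1. Cysteines 151 and 288 are both changed to serine. Judging from the associated publication title, the mutant serves in studies of Keap1 hydroxynonenylation and the antioxidant response.

The record notes that the backbone contains TRAF6 sequence in the 3'-UTR, which the feature table does not annotate. The table also marks only a fragment of KEAP1, and the sequenced record (9,552 nt) is longer than the catalogued total size of 8,370 bp.
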