Features (pLannotate 1.2.2; 27 found; start..end, strand, type, name):
    230..250     +  misc_feature   MCS (fragment): pUC18/19 multiple cloning site
    256..572     -  promoter       SV40 promoter: SV40 enhancer and early promoter
    583..618     +  CDS            rop (fragment): Rop protein, which maintains plasmids at low copy number; rop
    720..819     +  misc_feature   bom (fragment): basis of mobility region from pBR322
    825..979     -  CDS            lacZα (fragment): LacZα fragment of β-galactosidase; lacZ fragment
    998..1032    -  polyA_signal   poly(A) signal (fragment): synthetic polyadenylation signal
   2247..3575    -  CDS            KEAP1 (fragment) (sequence partly withheld): KEAP1_HUMAN - Also known as INRF2 From Homo sapiens (Human).
   3609..4499    -  CDS            HaloTag®: modified bacterial dehalogenase that forms covalent bonds with chloroalkane derivatives
   4531..4547    -  CDS            capTEV™ (fragment): composite tag for in vivo biotinylation, TEV protease cleavage, and 6xHis tagging
   4560..5145    -  misc_feature   IRES2: internal ribosome entry site (IRES) of the encephalomyocarditis virus (EMCV)
   5147..5182    -  misc_feature   MCS (fragment): multiple cloning site
   5188..5865    -  CDS            DsRed-Express: rapidly maturing tetrameric variant of DsRed fluorescent protein (Bevis and Glick, 2002) mammalian codon-optimized
   5890..6093    -  promoter       CMV promoter: human cytomegalovirus (CMV) immediate early promoter
   6094..6397    -  enhancer       CMV enhancer: human cytomegalovirus immediate early enhancer
   6519..6537    -  promoter       T7 promoter: promoter for bacteriophage T7 RNA polymerase
   6549..6567    -  promoter       SP6 promoter: promoter for bacteriophage SP6 RNA polymerase
   6611..6627    -  protein_bind   lac operator: The lac repressor binds to the lac operator to inhibit transcription in E. coli. This inhibition can be relieved by adding lactose or isopropyl-β-D-thiogalactopyranoside (IPTG). lac repressor encoded by lacI
   6635..6665    -  promoter       lac promoter: promoter for the E. coli lac operon
   6680..6701    -  protein_bind   CAP binding site: CAP binding activates transcription in the presence of cAMP. E. coli catabolite activator protein
   6714..6806    -  CDS            lacI (fragment): lac repressor; lacI; The lac repressor binds to the lac operator to inhibit transcription in E. coli. This inhibition can be relieved by adding lactose or isopropyl-β-D-thiogalactopyranoside (IPTG).
   6989..7577    -  rep_origin     ori: high-copy-number ColE1/pMB1/pBR322/pUC origin of replication
   7748..8608    -  CDS            AmpR: β-lactamase; bla; confers resistance to ampicillin, carbenicillin, and related antibiotics
   8609..8713    -  promoter       AmpR promoter: bla
   8801..8882    -  polyA_signal   SV40 poly(A) signal: SV40 polyadenylation signal
   8905..8988    -  CDS            large T antigen (fragment): large T antigen from SV40 (simian virus 40)
   8997..9062    -  CDS            dmpM (fragment): DMPM_STRAD - Protein inferred from homology: Swiss-Prot protein existence level 3. From Streptomyces alboniger.
   9112..159     -  CDS            PuroR (across the origin): puromycin N-acetyltransferase; pac from Streptomyces alboniger; confers resistance to puromycin
>Addgene plasmid #62460 | pMIR-Dsred-IRES-His-Halo-Tev-Keap C151S/C288S | addgene full sequence | sequence record 174211 | Addgene NGS Result
GAAGAGTTCTTGCAGCTCGGTGACCCGCTCGATGTGGCGGTCCGGGTCGACGGTGTGGCGCGTGGCGGGG
TAGTCGGCGAACGCGGCGGCGAGGGTGCGTACGGCCCGGGGGACGTCGTCGCGGGTGGCGAGGCGCACCG
TGGGCTTGTACTCGGTCATGGAAGGTCGTCTCCTTGTGAGGGGTCAGGGGCGTGGGTCAGGGGATGGTGG
CGGCACCGGTCGTGGCGGCCGACCTGCAGGCATGCAAGCTAGCTTTTTGCAAAAGCCTAGGCCTCCAAAA
AAGCCTCCTCACTACTTCTGGAATAGCTCAGAGGCCGAGGCGGCCTCGGCCTCTGCATAAATAAAAAAAA
TTAGTCAGCCATGGGGCGGAGAATGGGCGGAACTGGGCGGAGTTAGGGGCGGGATGGGCGGAGTTAGGGG
CGGGACTATGGTTGCTGACTAATTGAGATGCATGCTTTGCATACTTCTGCCTGCTGGGGAGCCTGGGGAC
TTTCCACACCTGGTTGCTGACTAATTGAGATGCATGCTTTGCATACTTCTGCCTGCTGGGGAGCCTGGGG
ACTTTCCACACCAATCTTTCGTCTCGCGCGTTTCGGTGATGACGGTGAAAACCTCTGACACATGCAGCTC
CCGGAGACGGTCACAGCTTGTCTGTAAGCGGATGCCGGGAGCAGACAAGCCCGTCAGGGCGCGTCAGCGG
GTGTTGGCGGGTGTCGGGGCTGGCTTAACTATGCGGCATCAGAGCAGATTGTACTGAGAGTGCACCATAT
GCGGTGTGAAATACCGCACAGATGCGTAAGGAGAAAATACCGCATCAGGCGCCATTCGCCATTCAGGCTG
CGCAACTGTTGGGAAGGGCGATCGGTGCGGGCCTCTTCGCTATTACGCCAGCTGGCGAAAGGGGGATGTG
CTGCAAGGCGATTAAGTTGGGTAACGCCAGGGTTTTCCCAGACACGACGTTGTAAAACGACGGCCAGTGC
CAAGCTAGCGGCCGCATACAAAAAACCAACACACAGATCCAATGAAAATAAAAGATCCTTTATTAAGCTT
AGCTGAAAACTTCTGGCTCACATAGCTTCTGTCACCACCAATGAGATGCCACATGCGCTGACTACTTGGG
TCACTTTTAATTTTTATGTTGCTGATTGTATGTGTGCATCTCCTGTCTTGTAAGCATTAAACAAATGAAG
ACATATGCAGAGCTGTGAAATTCACTCTGCACTGAATAGACAAAAAGGGTTACATAGCATAACAATGAGC
AGTTGGTATCCACGTGGTTCTCAGCATTATAAACTCTGGGGAAGATGCTACTTCGTAACCTCAAGGAAAT
AAGTAAGCAAGGCAGAAGGAACACTTAAACAAGTATTATTCAACAGACATGTTTACACTAAATAATTAAG
GTTATATTTAGGGTTTAAACTCATCCCTGAATATCCTTAGTAACAACCTGGAGGAAAAACTGGGGTGAAT
GAGAACTTAAGTTTTCCAAGGATTATGGTTCAAATCCTCTGAAATCTATAACAGGTTAAAAAAATGAGAA
CTCAACTTTCTAGAGCAATAACTCTTCTCGAGGGCACTAGCACAAGGCGGTAGTGATTTTCACTTTTAAT
ATATTACATATAATACTACAAAAAGACTGAAGTTTTAAGGAAAATCCATTATTATTAAAAGTTTAGTACT
CTTGAGTCTGGACTTTCTGATCAACAGGTACAGTTCTGCTGGTCAATCTGCTTCCGGCAGGGCTCCAT
[864 nt withheld, positions 1749-2612]
CGCCCGGCAGGGCATCACCTGCGTGGGCTTGTGCAGGGTGAGCTCCTCGAAGATCTTGACCAGGTAGTCC
TTGCAGCGGGAGTCGGACTGCAGGATCTCGCTCTTCTGCAGCTGCATCTGCAGGAAGTTCGGCGTCAACG
AGTGGCAGCGCACTGCCCGCAGCAGCGCCTGGACGTAGAACCGTCGCTGTTCGCAGTCGTACTTGACCCA
GTTGATGCAGGCGTGGAAGACCTCGGACTCGCAGCGCACGTTCAGGTCGTCCCGGCTGATGAGGGTCACC
AGTTGGCAGTGGGACAGGTTGAAGAACTCCTCTTGCTTGGCCACCTCCCCAAAATGCATGTAGATGTACT
CCCGGGCACGCTGGTGCAACTCCACACAGCCAATCTGCTCAGCGAAGTTGGCGATGCCGATGGCATTGCT
GGGGTCCAGCTGCTGCACCAGGAAGTCACTGCAGGCACGGACAACGCTGTCGATCTGGTACATGACAGCA
CCGTTCATGACGTGGAGGACACTCTTCTCGCCCATGGAGATGGAGGCCGTGTAGGCGAATTCAATGAGGC
GCTCCATGACCTTGGGGTGGATACCCTCAATGGACACCACCTCCATGCCCTGCTCCCGCAGCCCGTTGGT
GAACATGGCCTTGAAGACAGGGCTGGATGAGGCCAGCACCACCTTGTGGGCCATGAACTGGGCGGCCGGT
GCATCCTGGTACTTGACCTGCAGTGTGACGTCACACAGCTGCTGGCTGAGCCGCAGCTCGTTCATGATGC
CAAAGGCCTGCTTGGTATGATCCTCCAGGGTGTAGCTGAAGGTGCGGTTGCCATGCTGGGAGGGCGTCAC
CTCCGCCTTGCACTCAGTGGAGGCGTACATCACCGCGTCCCCTGCCCCCTCAGGGCACTGTGACTGCAGG
GGCAGGAATCGGCAGCAGGCCCCAGCCCCGCTAGGCCTGGGATCTGGCTGCATCCCTGAGCCCTGGAAAT
ACAAGTTTTCTCCGGAGCCGGAAATCTCGAGCGTCGACAGCCAGCGCGCGATCTCGCTGCCGATCAGGTC
CGGGTTGTCTTCTTGCAGCAGATTCAGACCCGGGCCGATGTCCACAGCCTTGCAGTTAGGCAGGCTTTTG
GCCAGGCGAGCGGCTTCGGCCGGTGGGATCAGAACGCCTGGGGTGCCCCAGAACAGCAGCTTCGGGACAG
GGGACTGGTGCAGCCAGTCCATGTATTCTTCGACCAGCGCGACGATGTTCGCTGGCTCACCGGCGATTGG
CAGCTCGTTTGGGAAGCGCCACAGTGGCTCGCGGTCAACAGGGTTCAGGAACGGCTCGCGGTAATGGTCC
ATCTCGACTTCAGTCAGCGGGCGGACGACACCCATCGGCAGCGTACCCTCGATAAAAACGTTCTGATCGA
TGATCAGCTTGCGGCCGACGTCGGTGGTGCGGAAGGCCTGGAAGGTCTCGCGGGCAAATTCTGGCCATTC
GTCCCAGGTCGGGATAGGGCGGATGAACTCCATAAATGCAATACCTTTGACGCGCTCTGGATTGCGCTTG
GCCCAGTGGAAACCCAGAGCGGAGCCCCAGTCGTGAATGACCAGGACGACCTCTTCCAGACCCAGGGCTT
CGATGAAGGCATCCATGAAGCGGACGTGGTCGTCGAAGAAATAACCCAGGTCTGGTTTGTCGGATTTGCC
CATACCGATCAGGTCTGGAGCAATGCAGCGATGGGTCGGTGCAACATGCGGGATGATGTTGCGCCACACG
TAGGAGGAGGTCGGGTTACCGTGCAGGAACAGCACAGGGGTGCCATCGCGCGGACCAACATCGACGTAGT
GCATGCGCTCGCCCAGGACTTCCACATAATGGGGGTCGAATGGAAAGCCAGTACCGATTTCTGCCATATG
GCTACCACGAGGCACCAGGCCGCTGCTGTGATGATGATGATGATGGCTGCTGCCCATGGTTGTGGCCATA
TTATCATCGTGTTTTTCAAAGGAAAACCACGTCCCCGTGGTTCGGGGGGCCTAGACGTTTTTTTAACCTC
GACTAAACACATGTAAAGCATGTGTACCGAGGCCCCAGATCAGATCCCATACAATGGGGTACCTTCTGGG
CATCCTTCAGCCCCTTGTTGAATACGCTTGAGGAGAGCCATTTGACTCTTTCCACAACTATCCAACTCAC
AACGTGGCACTGGGGTTGTGCCGCCTTTGCAGGTGTATCTTATACACGTGGCTTTTGGCCGCAGAGGCAC
CTGTCGCCAGGTGGGGGGTTCCGCTGCCTGCAAAGGGTCGCTACAGACGTTGTTTGTCTTCAAGAAGCTT
CCAGAGGAACTGCTTCCTTCACGACATTCAACAGACCTTGCATTCCTTTGGCGAGAGGGGAAAGACCCCT
AGGAATGCTCGTCAAGAAGACAGGGCCAGGTTTCCGGGCCCTCACATTGCCAAAAGACGGCAATATGGTG
GAAAATAACATATAGACAAACGCACACCGGCCTTATTCCAAGCGGCTTCGGCCAGTAACGTTAGGGGGGG
GGAGGGAGAGGGGCGGATCCCGGGCCCGCGGTACCGTCGACTGCAGAATTGGCCGCTACAGGAACAGGTG
GTGGCGGCCCTCGGCGCGCTCGTACTGCTCCACGATGGTGTAGTCCTCGTTGTGGGAGGTGATGTCCAGC
TTGGAGTCCACGTAGTAGTAGCCGGGCAGCTGCACGGGCTTCTTGGCCATGTAGATGGACTTGAACTCCA
CCAGGTAGTGGCCGCCGTCCTTCAGCTTCAGGGCCTTGTGGATCTCGCCCTTCAGCACGCCGTCGCGGGG
GTACAGGCGCTCGGTGGAGGCCTCCCAGCCCATAGTCTTCTTCTGCATTACGGGGCCGTCGGAGGGGAAG
TTCACGCCGATGAACTTCACCTTGTAGATGAAGGAGCCGTCCTGCAGGGAGGAGTCCTGGGTCACGGTCA
CCACGCCGCCGTCCTCGAAGTTCATCACGCGCTCCCACTTGAAGCCCTCGGGGAAGGACAGCTTCTTGTA
GTCGGGGATGTCGGCGGGGTGCTTCACGTACACCTTGGAGCCGTACTGGAACTGGGGGGACAGGATGTCC
CAGGCGAAGGGCAGGGGGCCGCCCTTGGTCACCTTCAGCTTGGCGGTCTGGGTGCCCTCGTAGGGGCGGC
CCTCGCCCTCGCCCTCGATCTCGAACTCGTGGCCGTTCACGGAGCCCTCCATGCGCACCTTGAAGCGCAT
GAACTCCTTGATGACGTCCTCGGAGGAGGCCATGGTGGATCCACGGTTCACTAAACCAGCTCTGCTTATA
TAGACCTCCCACCGTACACGCCTACCGCCCATTTGCGTCAATGGGGCGGAGTTGTTACGACATTTTGGAA
AGTCCCGTTGATTTTGGTGCCAAAACAAACTCCCATTGACGTCAATGGGGTGGAGACTTGGAAATCCCCG
TGAGTCAAACCGCTATCCACGCCCATTGATGTACTGCCAAAACCGCATCACCATGGTAATAGCGATGACT
AATACGTAGATGTACTGCCAAGTAGGAAAGTCCCATAAGGTCATGTACTGGGCATAATGCCAGGCGGGCC
ATTTACCGTCATTGACGTCAATAGGGGGCGTACTTGGCATATGATACACTTGATGTACTGCCAAGTGGGC
AGTTTACCGTAAATACTCCACCCATTGACGTCAATGGAAAGTCCCTATTGGCGTTACTATGGGAACATAC
GTCATTATTGACGTCAATGGGCGGGGGTCGTTGGGCGGTCAGCCAGGCGGGCCATTTACCGTAAGTTATG
TAACGCGGAACTCCATATATGGGCTATGAACTAATGACCCCGTAATTGATTACTATTAATAACTAAGATC
TGGTACCTTGAATTCATGCTTCTCCTCCCTTTAGTGAGGGTAATTCTCTCTCTCTCCCTATAGTGAGTCG
TATTAATTCCTTCTCTTCTATAGTGTCACCTAAATCGTTGCAATTCGTAATCATGTCATAGCTGTTTCCT
GTGTGAAATTGTTATCCGCTCACAATTCCACACAACATACGAGCCGGAAGCATAAAGTGTAAAGCCTGGG
GTGCCTAATGAGTGAGCTAACTCACATTAATTGCGTTGCGCTCACTGCCCGCTTTCCAGTCGGGAAACCT
GTCGTGCCAGCTGCATTAATGAATCGGCCAACGCGCGGGGAGAGGCGGTTTGCGTATTGGGCGCTCTTCC
GCTTCCTCGCTCACTGACTCGCTGCGCTCGGTCGTTCGGCTGCGGCGAGCGGTATCAGCTCACTCAAAGG
CGGTAATACGGTTATCCACAGAATCAGGGGATAACGCAGGAAAGAACATGTGAGCAAAAGGCCAGCAAAA
GGCCAGGAACCGTAAAAAGGCCGCGTTGCTGGCGTTTTTCCATAGGCTCCGCCCCCCTGACGAGCATCAC
AAAAATCGACGCTCAAGTCAGAGGTGGCGAAACCCGACAGGACTATAAAGATACCAGGCGTTTCCCCCTG
GAAGCTCCCTCGTGCGCTCTCCTGTTCCGACCCTGCCGCTTACCGGATACCTGTCCGCCTTTCTCCCTTC
GGGAAGCGTGGCGCTTTCTCATAGCTCACGCTGTAGGTATCTCAGTTCGGTGTAGGTCGTTCGCTCCAAG
CTGGGCTGTGTGCACGAACCCCCCGTTCAGCCCGACCGCTGCGCCTTATCCGGTAACTATCGTCTTGAGT
CCAACCCGGTAAGACACGACTTATCGCCACTGGCAGCAGCCACTGGTAACAGGATTAGCAGAGCGAGGTA
TGTAGGCGGTGCTACAGAGTTCTTGAAGTGGTGGCCTAACTACGGCTACACTAGAAGAACAGTATTTGGT
ATCTGCGCTCTGCTGAAGCCAGTTACCTTCGGAAAAAGAGTTGGTAGCTCTTGATCCGGCAAAAAAACCA
CCGCTGGTAGCGGTGGTTTTTTTGTTTGCAAGCAGCAGATTACGCGCAGAAAAAAAGGATCTCAAGAAGA
TCCTTTGATCTTTTCTACGGGGTCTGACGCTCAGTGGAACGAAAACTCACGTTAAGGGATTTTGGTCATG
AGATTATCAAAAAGGATCTTCACCTAGATCCTTTTAAATTAAAAATGAAGTTTTAAATCAATCTAAAGTA
TATATGAGTAAACTTGGTCTGACAGTTACCAATGCTTAATCAGTGAGGCACCTATCTCAGCGATCTGTCT
ATTTCGTTCATCCATAGTTGCCTGACTCCCCGTCGTGTAGATAACTACGATACGGGAGGGCTTACCATCT
GGCCCCAGTGCTGCAATGATACCGCGAGACCCACGCTCACCGGCTCCAGATTTATCAGCAATAAACCAGC
CAGCCGGAAGGGCCGAGCGCAGAAGTGGTCCTGCAACTTTATCCGCCTCCATCCAGTCTATTAATTGTTG
CCGGGAAGCTAGAGTAAGTAGTTCGCCAGTTAATAGTTTGCGCAACGTTGTTGCCATTGCTACAGGCATC
GTGGTGTCACGCTCGTCGTTTGGTATGGCTTCATTCAGCTCCGGTTCCCAACGATCAAGGCGAGTTACAT
GATCCCCCATGTTGTGCAAAAAAGCGGTTAGCTCCTTCGGTCCTCCGATCGTTGTCAGAAGTAAGTTGGC
CGCAGTGTTATCACTCATGGTTATGGCAGCACTGCATAATTCTCTTACTGTCATGCCATCCGTAAGATGC
TTTTCTGTGACTGGTGAGTACTCAACCAAGTCATTCTGAGAATAGTGTATGCGGCGACCGAGTTGCTCTT
GCCCGGCGTCAATACGGGATAATACCGCGCCACATAGCAGAACTTTAAAAGTGCTCATCATTGGAAAACG
TTCTTCGGGGCGAAAACTCTCAAGGATCTTACCGCTGTTGAGATCCAGTTCGATGTAACCCACTCGTGCA
CCCAACTGATCTTCAGCATCTTTTACTTTCACCAGCGTTTCTGGGTGAGCAAAAACAGGAAGGCAAAATG
CCGCAAAAAAGGGAATAAGGGCGACACGGAAATGTTGAATACTCATACTCTTCCTTTTTCAATATTATTG
AAGCATTTATCAGGGTTATTGTCTCATGAGCGGATACATATTTGAATGTATTTAGAAAAATAAACAAATA
GGGGTTCCGCGCACATTTCCCCGAAAAGTGCCACCTGACGTCTAAGAAACCATTATTATCATGACATTAA
CCTATAAAAATAGGCGTATCACGAGATTGCAGTGAAAAAAATGCTTTATTTGTGAAATTTGTGATGCTAT
TGCTTTATTTGTAACCATTATAAGCTGCAATAAACAAGTTAACAACAACAATTGCATTCATTTTATGTTT
CAGGTTCAGGGGGAGGTGTGGGAGGTTTTTTAAAGCAAGTAAAACCTCTACAAATGTGGTATGGCTGATT
ATGATCCTCTAGAGTCGGTGGGCCTCGGGGGCGGGTGCGGGGTCGGCGGGGCCGCCCCGGGTGGCTTCGG
TCGGAGCCATGGGGTCGTGCGCTCCTTTCGGTCGGGCGCTGCGGGTCGTGGGGCGGGCGTCAGGCACCGG
GCTTGCGGGTCATGCACCAGGTGCGCGGTCCTTCGGGCACCTCGACGTCGGCGGTGACGGTGAAGCCGAG
CCGCTCGTAGAAGGGGAGGTTGCGGGGCGCGGAGGTCTCCAGGAAGGCGGGCACCCCGGCGCGCTCGGCC
GCCTCCACTCCGGGGAGCACGACGGCGCTGCCCAGACCCTTGCCCTGGTGGTCGGGCGAGACGCCGACGG
TGGCCAGGAACCACGCGGGCTCCTTGGGCCGGTGCGGCGCCAGGAGGCCTTCCATCTGTTGCTGCGCGGC
CAGCCGGGAACCGCTCAACTCGGCCATGCGCGGGCCGATCTCGGCGAACACCGCCCCCGCTTCGACGCTC
TCCGGCGTGGTCCAGACCGCCACCGCGGCGCCGTCGTCCGCGACCCACACCTTGCCGATGTCGAGCCCGA
CGCGCGTGAG
