>Addgene plasmid #62460 | pMIR-Dsred-IRES-His-Halo-Tev-Keap C151S/C288S | depositor partial sequence | sequence record 170790 | pMIR-Dsred-IRES-His-Halo-Tev-Keap C151S/C288S sequence 2859 bps
ATGGGCAGCAGCCATCATCATCATCATCACAGCAGCGGCCTGGTGCCTCGTGGTAGCCATATGGCAGAAA
TCGGTACTGGCTTTCCATTCGACCCCCATTATGTGGAAGTCCTGGGCGAGCGCATGCACTACGTCGATGT
TGGTCCGCGCGATGGCACCCCTGTGCTGTTCCTGCACGGTAACCCGACCTCCTCCTACGTGTGGCGCAAC
ATCATCCCGCATGTTGCACCGACCCATCGCTGCATTGCTCCAGACCTGATCGGTATGGGCAAATCCGACA
AACCAGACCTGGGTTATTTCTTCGACGACCACGTCCGCTTCATGGATGCCTTCATCGAAGCCCTGGGTCT
GGAAGAGGTCGTCCTGGTCATTCACGACTGGGGCTCCGCTCTGGGTTTCCACTGGGCCAAGCGCAATCCA
GAGCGCGTCAAAGGTATTGCATTTATGGAGTTCATCCGCCCTATCCCGACCTGGGACGAATGGCCAGAAT
TTGCCCGCGAGACCTTCCAGGCCTTCCGCACCACCGACGTCGGCCGCAAGCTGATCATCGATCAGAACGT
TTTTATCGAGGGTACGCTGCCGATGGGTGTCGTCCGCCCGCTGACTGAAGTCGAGATGGACCATTACCGC
GAGCCGTTCCTGAACCCTGTTGACCGCGAGCCACTGTGGCGCTTCCCAAACGAGCTGCCAATCGCCGGTG
AGCCAGCGAACATCGTCGCGCTGGTCGAAGAATACATGGACTGGCTGCACCAGTCCCCTGTCCCGAAGCT
GCTGTTCTGGGGCACCCCAGGCGTTCTGATCCCACCGGCCGAAGCCGCTCGCCTGGCCAAAAGCCTGCCT
AACTGCAAGGCTGTGGACATCGGCCCGGGTCTGAATCTGCTGCAAGAAGACAACCCGGACCTGATCGGCA
GCGAGATCGCGCGCTGGCTGTCGACGCTCGAGATTTCCGGCTCCGGAGAAAACTTGTATTTCCAGGGCTC
AGGGATGCAGCCAGATCCCAGGCCTAGCGGGGCTGGGGCCTGCTGCCGATTCCTGCCCCTGCAGTCACAG
TGCCCTGAGGGGGCAGGGGACGCGGTGATGTACGCCTCCACTGAGTGCAAGGCGGAGGTGACGCCCTCCC
AGCATGGCAACCGCACCTTCAGCTACACCCTGGAGGATCATACCAAGCAGGCCTTTGGCATCATGAACGA
GCTGCGGCTCAGCCAGCAGCTGTGTGACGTCACACTGCAGGTCAAGTACCAGGATGCACCGGCCGCCCAG
TTCATGGCCCACAAGGTGGTGCTGGCCTCATCCAGCCCTGTCTTCAAGGCCATGTTCACCAACGGGCTGC
GGGAGCAGGGCATGGAGGTGGTGTCCATTGAGGGTATCCACCCCAAGGTCATGGAGCGCCTCATTGAATT
CGCCTACACGGCCTCCATCTCCATGGGCGAGAAGAGTGTCCTCCACGTCATGAACGGTGCTGTCATGTAC
CAGATCGACAGCGTTGTCCGTGCCTGCAGTGACTTCCTGGTGCAGCAGCTGGACCCCAGCAATGCCATCG
GCATCGCCAACTTCGCTGAGCAGATTGGCTGTGTGGAGTTGCACCAGCGTGCCCGGGAGTACATCTACAT
GCATTTTGGGGAGGTGGCCAAGCAAGAGGAGTTCTTCAACCTGTCCCACTGCCAACTGGTGACCCTCATC
AGCCGGGACGACCTGAACGTGCGCTGCGAGTCCGAGGTCTTCCACGCCTGCATCAACTGGGTCAAGTACG
ACTGCGAACAGCGACGGTTCTACGTCCAGGCGCTGCTGCGGGCCGTGCGCTGCCACTCGTTGACGCCGAA
CTTCCTGCAGATGCAGCTGCAGAAGAGCGAGATCCTGCAGTCCGACTCCCGCTGCAAGGACTACCTGGTC
AAGATCTTCGAGGAGCTCACCCTGCACAAGCCCACGCAGGTGATGCCCTGCCGGGCG
[864 nt withheld, positions 1948-2811]
ATGGAGCCCTGCCGGAAGCAGATTGACCAGCAGAACTGTACCTGTTGA
